Addgene plasmid #41751: pTTSTOP
Depositing lab: Jeff Gelles. Depositing organization: Brandeis University. Publication: Processive movement by a kinesin heterodimer with an inactivating mutation in one head. Thoresen T, Gelles J. Biochemistry. 2008 Sep 9;47(36):9514-21. Epub 2008 Aug 15. 10.1021/bi800747e PubMed 18702529.
Backbone
  Vector backbone: pT7-7
  Vector type: Bacterial Expression
Growth in bacteria
  Bacterial resistance: Ampicillin, 100 μg/mL
  Growth temperature: 37°C
  Growth strain: DH5alpha
  Copy number: Unknown
Gene/Insert
  Gene/Insert name: kinesin heavy chain
  Species: D. melanogaster (fly)
  Mutation: residues 1-401
  Entrez Gene: Khc (a.k.a. Dmel_CG7765, 2R6, CG7765, DK, DKH, Dm KHC, DmK, DmKHC, Dmel\CG7765, Dmkin, KHC, KIF 5A, KIF5, KIF5B, KIN, Kif5, Kin, Kin-1, Kinesin, Kinesin-1, khc, kin, kinesin, kinesin-1, l(2)W12, l(2)k13219, l(2)k13314, l(2R)W12, pgs)
Terms and licenses: Academic/Nonprofit Terms; Industry Terms: Not Available to Industry
How to cite: pTTSTOP was a gift from Jeff Gelles (Addgene plasmid # 41751 ; http://n2t.net/addgene:41751 ; RRID:Addgene_41751)
