[The description below was written by a language model from this plasmid's Addgene catalogue record.]
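Description:
pTTSTOP is a bacterial expression plasmid built on the pT7-7 backbone and carrying a truncated form of the Drosophila melanogaster kinesin heavy chain gene (Khc, kinesin-1). The insert encodes residues 1-401 of the protein, an N-terminal fragment that includes the motor (head) domain. The plasmid is maintained in E. coli under ampicillin selection; its copy number is listed as unknown, and no feature table is provided, so the origin of replication and the exact layout of regulatory elements are not documented here. pT7-7 is generally known as a T7 promoter-based expression vector, in which transcription of the insert depends on T7 RNA polymerase supplied by a suitable expression host, but the record itself does not name the promoter.

No epitope or affinity tags, fusion partners or reporters are listed. The name suggests that the coding sequence ends in a stop codon after the truncation, which would give an untagged fragment, but the record does not confirm this. The associated publication concerns processive movement by a kinesin heterodimer in which one head carries an inactivating mutation. This suggests the plasmid is used to produce recombinant truncated kinesin in bacteria for biochemical and motility studies of how the two heads cooperate during stepping. The specific role of this construct in those experiments, for example as one subunit of a heterodimer or as a control, is not stated in the catalogue fields.
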