>Addgene plasmid #41751 | pTTSTOP | addgene partial sequence | sequence record 67733 | T7 5'-TAATACGACTCACTATAGGG-3'
AAATAATTTTGTTTAACTTTAAGAAGGAGATATACATATGTCCGCGGAACGAGAGATTCCCGCCGAGGAC
AGCATCAAAGTGGTCTGCCGATTCCGACCGCTGAACGACAGCGAAGAGAAGGCCGGCTCCAAGTTCGTGG
TCAAGTTCCCCAACAATGTGGAGGAGAACTGCATATCCATAGCGGGCAAGGTGTATTTGTTCGACAAGGT
CTTCAAACCGAATGCATCCCAGGAAAAGGTCTACAATGAGGCGGCCAAGTCCATTGTTACGGATGTCCTG
GCCGGGTACAATGGAACGATATTCGCATATGGTCAGACGTCCTCCGGAAAAACGCATACGATGGAGGGCG
TGATCGGGGACTCCGTAAAACAGGGTATCATACCACGTATCGTCAACGACATTTTCAATCACATCTACGC
GATGGAGGTGAACCTGGAGTTTCACATCAAGGTCTCCTACTACGAGATCTACATGGACAAGATTCGAGAT
CTGTTGGACGTCTCCAAGGTGAACCTTAGTGTGCACGAGGATAAGAACCGGGTGCCGTACGTCAAGGGCG
CTACGGAACGGTTCGTCTCGTCGCCGGAGGATGTTTTCGAGGTGATCGAGGAGGGCAAATCCAATCGTCA
CATCGCTGTGACAAACATGAACGAGCATTCTTCGCGATCCCACTCAGTATTCCTTATCAATGTGAAGCAG
GAGAACCTGGAGAACCAGAAGAAACTATCCGGCAAACTCTACCTGGTGGATTTGGCCGGTTCCGAGAAGG
TTTCCAAGACTGGA
