>Addgene plasmid #41751 | pTTSTOP | addgene partial sequence | sequence record 67735 | Amp-F 5'-AAGCCCTCCCGTATCGTAGT-3'
GGCAACTATGGATGAACGAAATAGACAGATCGCTGAGATAGGTGCCTCACTGATTAAGCATTGGTAACTG
TCAGACCAAGTTTACTCATATATACTTTAGATTGATTTAATTCTCATGTTTGACAGCTTATCATCGATAA
GCTTGTCAGTGATGGTGATGGTGGTGCCCACTAGTCTCAGATAA
[240 nt withheld, positions 185-424]
CGCTGCTGCTGGCGCTTCCATGGCCTTTCACAGGTTGGGCGTGCTTGCCTCCATGAGATCCTCCATGTTG
ATTTGCTCCTCCGCCTTAACAGTTTCACCCGCTCTCCAGCGCGCAAGCTCGATCTCCAGCTTCTCCACCT
TACCCTTTAGTCGGGCGTTCTTTTCCTTCTCCTTTTCATAGCGTCGCTTCCATTCCTCGGCAGTAAGCTC
CTCGTTAACGCAGACCACGTTCTTCACTGTCTTGGCTCTACGACCGAAGTCCAGCGTTGACTTCGTTTCA
GATTCGTTGAAACTGGCTGGAGAGCAGCAGATGACGATGGTTGTGCGTGCGTTGCCTCCCAGCGACTCCT
GCA
